>Addgene plasmid #207379 | PET-eSpCas9-NLS-6xHis | addgene full sequence | sequence record 408676 | Addgene NGS Result
TAATACGACTCACTATAGGGGAATTGTGAGCGGATAACAATTCCCCTCTAGAAATAATTTTGTTTAACTT
TAAGAAGGAGATATACCATGGACAAGAAGTACAGCATCGGCCTGGACATCGGCACCAACTCTGTGGGCTG
GGCCGTGATCACCGACGAGTACAAGGTGCCCAGCAAGAAATTCAAGGTGCTGGGCAACACCGACCGGCAC
AGCATCAAGAAGAACCTGATCGGAGCCCTGCTGTTCGACAGCGGCGAAACAGCCGAGGCCACCCGGCTGA
AGAGAACCGCCAGAAGAAGATACACCAGACGGAAGAACCGGATCTGCTATCTGCAAGAGATCTTCAGCAA
CGAGATGGCCAAGGTGGACGACAGCTTCTTCCACAGACTGGAAGAGTCCTTCCTGGTGGAAGAGGATAAG
AAGCACGAGCGGCACCCCATCTTCGGCAACATCGTGGACGAGGTGGCCTACCACGAGAAGTACCCCACCA
TCTACCACCTGAGAAAGAAACTGGTGGACAGCACCGACAAGGCCGACCTGCGGCTGATCTATCTGGCCCT
GGCCCACATGATCAAGTTCCGGGGCCACTTCCTGATCGAGGGCGACCTGAACCCCGACAACAGCGACGTG
GACAAGCTGTTCATCCAGCTGGTGCAGACCTACAACCAGCTGTTCGAGGAAAACCCCATCAACGCCAGCG
GCGTGGACGCCAAGGCCATCCTGTCTGCCAGACTGAGCAAGAGCAGACGGCTGGAAAATCTGATCGCCCA
GCTGCCCGGCGAGAAGAAGAATGGCCTGTTCGGAAACCTGATTGCCCTGAGCCTGGGCCTGACCCCCAAC
TTCAAGAGCAACTTCGACCTGGCCGAGGATGCCAAACTGCAGCTGAGCAAGGACACCTACGACGACGACC
TGGACAACCTGCTGGCCCAGATCGGCGACCAGTACGCCGACCTGTTTCTGGCCGCCAAGAACCTGTCCGA
CGCCATCCTGCTGAGCGACATCCTGAGAGTGAACACCGAGATCACCAAGGCCCCCCTGAGCGCCTCTATG
ATCAAGAGATACGACGAGCACCACCAGGACCTGACCCTGCTGAAAGCTCTCGTGCGGCAGCAGCTGCCTG
AGAAGTACAAAGAGATTTTCTTCGACCAGAGCAAGAACGGCTACGCCGGCTACATTGACGGCGGAGCCAG
CCAGGAAGAGTTCTACAAGTTCATCAAGCCCATCCTGGAAAAGATGGACGGCACCGAGGAACTGCTCGTG
AAGCTGAACAGAGAGGACCTGCTGCGGAAGCAGCGGACCTTCGACAACGGCAGCATCCCCCACCAGATCC
ACCTGGGAGAGCTGCACGCCATTCTGCGGCGGCAGGAAGATTTTTACCCATTCCTGAAGGACAACCGGGA
AAAGATCGAGAAGATCCTGACCTTCCGCATCCCCTACTACGTGGGCCCTCTGGCCAGGGGAAACAGCAGA
TTCGCCTGGATGACCAGAAAGAGCGAGGAAACCATCACCCCCTGGAACTTCGAGGAAGTGGTGGACAAGG
GCGCTTCCGCCCAGAGCTTCATCGAGCGGATGACCAACTTCGATAAGAACCTGCCCAACGAGAAGGTGCT
GCCCAAGCACAGCCTGCTGTACGAGTACTTCACCGTGTATAACGAGCTGACCAAAGTGAAATACGTGACC
GAGGGAATGAGAAAGCCCGCCTTCCTGAGCGGCGAGCAGAAAAAGGCCATCGTGGACCTGCTGTTCAAGA
CCAACCGGAAAGTGACCGTGAAGCAGCTGAAAGAGGACTACTTCAAGAAAATCGAGTGCTTCGACTCCGT
GGAAATCTCCGGCGTGGAAGATCGGTTCAACGCCTCCCTGGGCACATACCACGATCTGCTGAAAATTATC
AAGGACAAGGACTTCCTGGACAATGAGGAAAACGAGGACATTCTGGAAGATATCGTGCTGACCCTGACAC
TGTTTGAGGACAGAGAGATGATCGAGGAACGGCTGAAAACCTATGCCCACCTGTTCGACGACAAAGTGAT
GAAGCAGCTGAAGCGGCGGAGATACACCGGCTGGGGCAGGCTGAGCCGGAAGCTGATCAACGGCATCCGG
GACAAGCAGTCCGGCAAGACAATCCTGGATTTCCTGAAGTCCGACGGCTTCGCCAACAGAAACTTCATGC
AGCTGATCCACGACGACAGCCTGACCTTTAAAGAGGACATCCAGAAAGCCCAGGTGTCCGGCCAGGGCGA
TAGCCTGCACGAGCACATTGCCAATCTGGCCGGCAGCCCCGCCATTAAGAAGGGCATCCTGCAGACAGTG
AAGGTGGTGGACGAGCTCGTGAAAGTGATGGGCCGGCACAAGCCCGAGAACATCGTGATCGAAATGGCCA
GAGAGAACCAGACCACCCAGAAGGGACAGAAGAACAGCCGCGAGAGAATGAAGCGGATCGAAGAGGGCAT
CAAAGAGCTGGGCAGCCAGATCCTGAAAGAACACCCCGTGGAAAACACCCAGCTGCAGAACGAGAAGCTG
TACCTGTACTACCTGCAGAATGGGCGGGATATGTACGTGGACCAGGAACTGGACATCAACCGGCTGTCCG
ACTACGATGTGGACCATATCGTGCCTCAGAGCTTTCTGGCCGACGACTCCATCGACAACAAGGTGCTGAC
CAGAAGCGACAAGAACCGGGGCAAGAGCGACAACGTGCCCTCCGAAGAGGTCGTGAAGAAGATGAAGAAC
TACTGGCGGCAGCTGCTGAACGCCAAGCTGATTACCCAGAGAAAGTTCGACAATCTGACCAAGGCCGAGA
GAGGCGGCCTGAGCGAACTGGATAAGGCCGGCTTCATCAAGAGACAGCTGGTGGAAACCCGGCAGATCAC
AAAGCACGTGGCACAGATCCTGGACTCCCGGATGAACACTAAGTACGACGAGAATGACAAGCTGATCCGG
GAAGTGAAAGTGATCACCCTGAAGTCCAAGCTGGTGTCCGATTTCCGGAAGGATTTCCAGTTTTACAAAG
TGCGCGAGATCAACAACTACCACCACGCCCACGACGCGTACCTGAACGCCGTCGTGGGAACCGCCCTGAT
CAAAAAGTACCCTGCGCTGGAAAGCGAGTTCGTGTACGGCGACTACAAGGTGTACGACGTACGGAAGATG
ATCGCCAAGAGCGAGCAGGAAATCGGCAAGGCTACCGCCAAGTACTTCTTCTACAGCAACATCATGAACT
TTTTCAAGACCGAGATTACCCTGGCCAACGGCGAGATCCGGAAGGCGCCTCTGATCGAGACAAACGGCGA
AACCGGGGAGATCGTGTGGGATAAGGGCCGGGATTTTGCCACCGTGCGGAAAGTGCTGAGCATGCCCCAA
GTGAATATCGTGAAAAAGACCGAGGTGCAGACAGGCGGCTTCAGCAAAGAGTCTATCCTGCCCAAGAGGA
ACAGCGATAAGCTGATCGCCAGAAAGAAGGACTGGGACCCTAAGAAGTACGGCGGCTTCGACAGCCCCAC
CGTGGCCTATTCTGTGCTGGTGGTGGCCAAAGTGGAAAAGGGCAAGTCCAAGAAACTGAAGAGTGTGAAA
GAGCTGCTGGGGATCACCATCATGGAAAGAAGCAGCTTCGAGAAGAATCCCATCGACTTTCTGGAAGCCA
AGGGCTACAAAGAAGTGAAAAAGGACCTGATCATCAAGCTGCCTAAGTACTCCCTGTTCGAGCTGGAAAA
CGGCCGGAAGAGAATGCTGGCCTCTGCCGGCGAACTGCAGAAGGGAAACGAACTGGCCCTGCCCTCCAAA
TATGTGAACTTCCTGTACCTGGCCAGCCACTATGAGAAGCTGAAGGGCTCCCCCGAGGATAATGAGCAGA
AACAGCTGTTTGTGGAACAGCACAAGCACTACCTGGACGAGATCATCGAGCAGATCAGCGAGTTCTCCAA
GAGAGTGATCCTGGCCGACGCTAATCTGGACAAAGTGCTGTCCGCCTACAACAAGCACCGGGATAAGCCC
ATCAGAGAGCAGGCCGAGAATATCATCCACCTGTTTACCCTGACCAATCTGGGAGCCCCTGCCGCCTTCA
AGTACTTTGACACCACCATCGACCGGAAGAGGTACACCAGCACCAAAGAGGTGCTGGACGCCACCCTGAT
CCACCAGAGCATCACCGGCCTGTACGAGACACGGATCGACCTGTCTCAGCTGGGAGGCGACAAAAGGCCG
GCGGCCACGAAAAAGGCCGGCCAGGCAAAAAAGAAAAAGATGGATAAGCATCACCACCACCATCACTAAT
AACCTAGGCTGCTGCCACCGCTGAGCAATAACTAGCATAACCCCTTGGGGCCTCTAAACGGGTCTTGAGG
GGTTTTTTGCTGAAAGGAGGAACTATATCCGGATTGGCGAATGGG
[124 nt withheld, positions 4386-4509]
C
[91 nt withheld, positions 4511-4601]
A
[49 nt withheld, positions 4603-4651]
CCTTTGACGTTGGAGTCCACGTTCTTT
[37 nt withheld, positions 4679-4715]
ACCCTATCTCGGTCTATTCTTTTGATTTATAAGGGATTTTGCCGATTTCGGCCTATTGGTTAAAAAATGA
GCTGATTTAACAAAAATTTAACGCGAATTTTAACAAAATATTAACGTTTACAATTTCTGGCGGCACGATG
GCATGAGATTATCAAAAAGGATCTTCACCTAGATCCTTTTAAATTAAAAATGAAGTTTTAAATCAATCTA
AAGTATATATGAGTAAACTTGGTCTGACAGTTACCAATGCTTAATCAGTGAGGCACCTATCTCAGCGATC
TGTCTATTTCGTTCATCCATAGTTGCCTGACTCCCCGTCGTGTAGATAACTACGATACGGGAGGGCTTAC
CATCTGGCCCCAGTGCTGCAATGATACCGCGAGACCCACGCTCACCGGCTCCAGATTTATCAGCAATAAA
CCAGCCAGCCGGAAGGGCCGAGCGCAGAAGTGGTCCTGCAACTTTATCCGCCTCCATCCAGTCTATTAAT
TGTTGCCGGGAAGCTAGAGTAAGTAGTTCGCCAGTTAATAGTTTGCGCAACGTTGTTGCCATTGCTACAG
GCATCGTGGTGTCACGCTCGTCGTTTGGTATGGCTTCATTCAGCTCCGGTTCCCAACGATCAAGGCGAGT
TACATGATCCCCCATGTTGTGCAAAAAAGCGGTTAGCTCCTTCGGTCCTCCGATCGTTGTCAGAAGTAAG
TTGGCCGCAGTGTTATCACTCATGGTTATGGCAGCACTGCATAATTCTCTTACTGTCATGCCATCCGTAA
GATGCTTTTCTGTGACTGGTGAGTACTCAACCAAGTCATTCTGAGAATAGTGTATGCGGCGACCGAGTTG
CTCTTGCCCGGCGTCAATACGGGATAATACCGCGCCACATAGCAGAACTTTAAAAGTGCTCATCATTGGA
AAACGTTCTTCGGGGCGAAAACTCTCAAGGATCTTACCGCTGTTGAGATCCAGTTCGATGTAACCCACTC
GTGCACCCAACTGATCTTCAGCATCTTTTACTTTCACCAGCGTTTCTGGGTGAGCAAAAACAGGAAGGCA
AAATGCCGCAAAAAAGGGAATAAGGGCGACACGGAAATGTTGAATACTCATACTCTTCCTTTTTCAATCA
TGATTGAAGCATTTATCAGGGTTATTGTCTCATGAGCGGATACATATTTGAATGTATTTAGAAAAATAAA
CAAATAGGTCATGACCAAAATCCCTTAACGTGAGTTTTCGTTCCACTGAGCGTCAGACCCCGTAGAAAAG
ATCAAAGGATCTTCTTGAGATCCTTTTTTTCTGCGCGTAATCTGCTGCTTGCAAACAAAAAAACCACCGC
TACCAGCGGTGGTTTGTTTGCCGGATCAAGAGCTACCAACTCTTTTTCCGAAGGTAACTGGCTTCAGCAG
AGCGCAGATACCAAATACTGTCCTTCTAGTGTAGCCGTAGTTAGGCCACCACTTCAAGAACTCTGTAGCA
CCGCCTACATACCTCGCTCTGCTAATCCTGTTACCAGTGGCTGCTGCCAGTGGCGATAAGTCGTGTCTTA
CCGGGTTGGACTCAAGACGATAGTTACCGGATAAGGCGCAGCGGTCGGGCTGAACGGGGGGTTCGTGCAC
ACAGCCCAGCTTGGAGCGAACGACCTACACCGAACTGAGATACCTACAGCGTGAGCTATGAGAAAGCGCC
ACGCTTCCCGAAGGGAGAAAGGCGGACAGGTATCCGGTAAGCGGCAGGGTCGGAACAGGAGAGCGCACGA
GGGAGCTCCCAGGGGGAAACGCCTGGTATCTTTATAGTCCTGTCGGGTTTCGCCACCTCTGACTTGAGCG
TCGATTTTTGTGATGCTCGTCAGGGGGGCGGAGCCTATGGAAAAACGCCAGCAACGCGGCCTTTTTACGG
TTCCTGGCCTTTTGCTGGCCTTTTGCTCACATGTTCTTTCCTGCGTTATCCCCTGATTCTGTGGATAACC
GTATTACCGCCTTTGAGTGAGCTGATACCGCTCGCCGCAGCCGAACGACCGAGCGCAGCGAGTCAGTGAG
CGAGGAAGCGGAAGAGCGCCTGATGCGGTATTTTCTCCTTACGCATCTGTGCGGTATTTCACACCGCAAT
GGTGCACTCTCAGTACAATCTGCTCTGATGCCGCATAGTTAAGCCAGTATACACTCCGCTATCGCTACGT
GACTGGGTCATGGCTGCGCCCCGACACCCGCCAACACCCGCTGACGCGCCCTGACGGGCTTGTCTGCTCC
CGGCATCCGCTTACAGACAAGCTGTGACCGTCTCCGGGAGCTGCATGTGTCAGAGGTTTTCACCGTCATC
ACCGAAACGCGCGAGGCAGCTGCGGTAAAGCTCATCAGCGTGGTCGTGAAGCGATTCACAGATGTCTGCC
TGTTCATCCGCGTCCAGCTCGTTGAGTTTCTCCAGAAGCGTTAATGTCTGGCTTCTGATAAAGCGGGCCA
TGTTAAGGGCGGTTTTTTCCTGTTTGGTCACTGATGCCTCCGTGTAAGGGGGATTTCTGTTCATGGGGGT
AATGATACCGATGAAACGAGAGAGGATGCTCACGATACGGGTTACTGATGATGAACATGCCCGGTTACTG
GAACGTTGTGAGGGTAAACAACTGGCGGTATGGATGCGGCGGGACCAGAGAAAAATCACTCAGGGTCAAT
GCCAGCGCTTCGTTAATACAGATGTAGGTGTTCCACAGGGTAGCCAGCAGCATCCTGCGATGCAGATCCG
GAACATAATGGTGCAGGGCGCTGACTTCCGCGTTTCCAGACTTTACGAAACACGGAAACCGAAGACCATT
CATGTTGTTGCTCAGGTCGCAGACGTTTTGCAGCAGCAGTCGCTTCACGTTCGCTCGCGTATCGGTGATT
CATTCTGCTAACCAGTAAGGCAACCCCGCCAGCCTAGCCGGGTCCTCAACGACAGGAGCACGATCATGCT
AGTCATGCCCCGCGCCCACCGGAAGGAGCTGACTGGGTTGAAGGCTCTCAAGGGCATCGGTCGAGATCCC
GGTGCCTAATGAGTGAGCTAACTTACATTAATTGCGTTGCGCTCACTGCCCGCTTTCCAGTCGGGAAACC
TGTCGTGCCAGCTGCATTAATGAATCGGCCAACGCGCGGGGAGAGGCGGTTTGCGTATTGGGCGCCAGGG
TGGTTTTTCTTTTCACCAGTGAGACGGGCAACAGCTGATTGCCCTTCACCGCCTGGCCCTGAGAGAGTTG
CAGCAAGCGGTCCACGCTGGTTTGCCCCAGCAGGCGAAAATCCTGTTTGATGGTGGTTAACGGCGGGATA
TAACATGAGCTGTCTTCGGTATCGTCGTATCCCACTACCGAGATGTCCGCACCAACGCGCAGCCCGGACT
CGGTAATGGCGCGCATTGCGCCCAGCGCCATCTGATCGTTGGCAACCAGCATCGCAGTGGGAACGATGCC
CTCATTCAGCATTTGCATGGTTTGTTGAAAACCGGACATGGCACTCCAGTCGCCTTCCCGTTCCGCTATC
GGCTGAATTTGATTGCGAGTGAGATATTTATGCCAGCCAGCCAGACGCAGACGCGCCGAGACAGAACTTA
ATGGGCCCGCTAACAGCGCGATTTGCTGGTGACCCAATGCGACCAGATGCTCCACGCCCAGTCGCGTACC
GTCTTCATGGGAGAAAATAATACTGTTGATGGGTGTCTGGTCAGAGACATCAAGAAATAACGCCGGAACA
TTAGTGCAGGCAGCTTCCACAGCAATGGCATCCTGGTCATCCAGCGGATAGTTAATGATCAGCCCACTGA
CGCGTTGCGCGAGAAGATTGTGCACCGCCGCTTTACAGGCTTCGACGCCGCTTCGTTCTACCATCGACAC
CACCACGCTGGCACCCAGTTGATCGGCGCGAGATTTAATCGCCGCGACAATTTGCGACGGCGCGTGCAGG
GCCAGACTGGAGGTGGCAACGCCAATCAGCAACGACTGTTTGCCCGCCAGTTGTTGTGCCACGCGGTTGG
GAATGTAATTCAGCTCCGCCATCGCCGCTTCCACTTTTTCCCGCGTTTTCGCAGAAACGTGGCTGGCCTG
GTTCACCACGCGGGAAACGGTCTGATAAGAGACACCGGCATACTCTGCGACATCGTATAACGTTACTGGT
TTCACATTCACCACCCTGAATTGACTCTCTTCCGGGCGCTATCATGCCATACCGCGAAAGGTTTTGCGCC
ATTCGATGGTGTCCGGGATCTCGACGCTCTCCCTTATGCGACTCCTGCATTAGGAAGCAGCCCAGTAGTA
GGTTGAGGCCGTTGAGCACCGCCGCCGCAAGGAATGGTGCATGCAAGGAGATGGCGCCCAACAGTCCCCC
GGCCACGGGGCCTGCCACCATACCCACGCCGAAACAAGCGCTCATGAGCCCGAAGTGGCGAGCCCGATCT
TCCCCATCGGTGATGTCGGCGATATAGGCGCCAGCAACCGCACCTGTGGCGCCGGTGATGCCGGCCACGA
TGCGTCCGGCGTAGAGGATCGAGATCGATCTCGATCCCGCGAAAT
Features (pLannotate 1.2.2; 20 found; start..end, strand, type, name):
      1..19      +  promoter       T7 promoter: promoter for bacteriophage T7 RNA polymerase
     20..44      +  protein_bind   lac operator: The lac repressor binds to the lac operator to inhibit transcription in E. coli. This inhibition can be relieved by adding lactose or isopropyl-β-D-thiogalactopyranoside (IPTG). lac repressor encoded by lacI
     59..81      +  RBS            RBS: efficient ribosome binding site from bacteriophage T7 gene 10 (Olins and Rangwala, 1989)
     88..1806    +  CDS            Cas9(N): N-terminal portion of Streptococcus pyogenes Cas9 (Zetsche et al., 2015)
   1693..4191    +  CDS            Cas9(C): C-terminal portion of Streptococcus pyogenes Cas9 (Zetsche et al., 2015)
   4192..4239    +  CDS            nucleoplasmin NLS: bipartite nuclear localization signal from nucleoplasmin
   4277..4294    +  CDS            SET1 (fragment): solubility-enhancement tag derived from T7 phage gene 10B
   4302..4349    +  terminator     T7 terminator: transcription terminator for bacteriophage T7 RNA polymerase
   4386..4841    +  rep_origin     f1 ori (sequence partly withheld): f1 bacteriophage origin of replication; arrow indicates direction of (+) strand synthesis
   4956..5816    -  CDS            AmpR: β-lactamase; bla; confers resistance to ampicillin, carbenicillin, and related antibiotics
   5817..5909    -  promoter       AmpR promoter: bla
   5990..6578    +  rep_origin     ori: high-copy-number ColE1/pMB1/pBR322/pUC origin of replication
   6764..6903    -  misc_feature   bom: basis of mobility region from pBR322
   7005..7196    -  CDS            rop: Rop protein, which maintains plasmids at low copy number; rop
   7213..7593    +  CDS            YPB1_ECOLX: Protein predicted: Swiss-Prot protein existence level 4. From Escherichia coli.
   7655..7719    -  CDS            TcR (fragment): tetracycline efflux protein; tet; confers resistance to tetracycline
   7734..7755    -  protein_bind   CAP binding site: CAP binding activates transcription in the presence of cAMP. E. coli catabolite activator protein
   7768..8850    -  CDS            lacI: lac repressor; lacI; The lac repressor binds to the lac operator to inhibit transcription in E. coli. This inhibition can be relieved by adding lactose or isopropyl-β-D-thiogalactopyranoside (IPTG).
   8851..8928    -  promoter       lacI promoter: lacI
   8936..9215    -  CDS            TcR (fragment): tetracycline efflux protein; tet; confers resistance to tetracycline
