[The description below was written by a language model from this plasmid's Addgene catalogue record and pLannotate feature annotations shown in this document.]
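Description:
PET-eSpCas9-NLS-6xHis is a pET-family bacterial expression plasmid of about 9.2 kb, built to produce the increased-fidelity Streptococcus pyogenes Cas9 variant eSpCas9 in E. coli. The roughly 4.2 kb insert carries the K848A, K1003A and R1060A substitutions that define this variant. It sits downstream of a T7 promoter with an adjacent lac operator and the strong ribosome binding site from phage T7 gene 10, and is followed by a T7 terminator. The plasmid also encodes the lac repressor (lacI, with its own promoter), so transcription is held off until relieved by IPTG or lactose, and it depends on a host that supplies T7 RNA polymerase.

The automated annotation splits the Cas9 coding region into overlapping N- and C-terminal matches, but together they span one continuous open reading frame. This is fused at its C terminus to a bipartite nucleoplasmin nuclear localization signal, and the catalogue record lists a C-terminal 6xHis tag, which allows metal-affinity purification. The tag is not annotated by that name. An 18-nt feature just before the terminator, labelled as a fragment of a solubility tag, lies where the His tag would be expected and may be a mislabelled match to it.

Propagation relies on a ColE1/pBR322-type origin with ampicillin selection through β-lactamase. The record lists the plasmid as high copy, although the feature table also shows rop and bom, pBR322-derived elements, with rop usually associated with lower copy number. An f1 origin and nonfunctional tetracycline-resistance fragments are backbone remnants. The NLS suggests the purified protein may be intended for delivery into eukaryotic cells as well as in vitro cleavage work, but the record states only bacterial expression as the purpose.
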