Addgene plasmid #207379: PET-eSpCas9-NLS-6xHis
Purpose: Expression of increased-fidelity (i.e. high-fidelity) SpCas9 variant in bacterial cells
Depositing lab: Ervin Welker. Depositing organization: HUN-REN Research Centre for Natural Sciences. Publication: A cleavage rule for selection of increased-fidelity SpCas9 variants with high efficiency and no detectable off-targets. Kulcsar PI, Talas A, Ligeti Z, Toth E, Rakvacs Z, Bartos Z, Krausz SL, Welker A, Vegi VL, Huszar K, Welker E. Nat Commun. 2023 Sep 16;14(1):5746. doi: 10.1038/s41467-023-41393-5. PubMed 37717069.
Backbone
  Vector backbone: pET
  Vector type: Bacterial Expression, CRISPR
Growth in bacteria
  Bacterial resistance: Ampicillin, 100 μg/mL
  Growth temperature: 37°C
  Growth strain: DH5alpha
  Copy number: High Copy
Gene/Insert
  Gene/Insert name: eSpCas9
  Species: S. pyogenes
  Insert size (bp): 4158
  Mutation: K848A, K1003A, R1060A
  Promoter: T7
  Tag / fusion protein: 6xHis (C terminal on insert)
  Cloning method: Gibson Cloning
Terms and licenses: Academic/Nonprofit Terms; Industry Terms: Not Available to Industry
Depositor comments: Please visit https://doi.org/10.1101/2022.08.16.504097 for bioRxiv preprint
How to cite: PET-eSpCas9-NLS-6xHis was a gift from Ervin Welker (Addgene plasmid # 207379 ; http://n2t.net/addgene:207379 ; RRID:Addgene_207379)
